>Addgene plasmid #247635 | pDQM049 | addgene full sequence | sequence record 496428 | Addgene NGS Result
ATTTAGGTGACACTATAGACTAGTGCCACCATGGGCTGCATCAAGAGCAAGCGTAAGGACAACCTGAACG
ATGATGAAGCTGCTATGGGATGTATCAAATCTAAGCGTAAGGATAACCTTAATGATGATGAGGGAGCAGC
TGCTCCCGCTGCTGCTGGATCCATGGTAAGCACAGGAGAAGAGCTCTTCACAGGTGTGGTACCCTTTAAA
TTCCAACTGAAAGGGACTATCAATGGCAAGTCTTTCACCGTTGAGGGAGAGGGAGAGGGTAACAGCCACG
AAGGCTCGCACAAGGGAAAGTACGTCTGCACCTCCGGAAAGCTGCCAATGTCCTGGGCAGCTCTGGGGAC
GTCATTTGGATATGGAATGAAGTATTACACCAAGTACCCTAGCGGACTCAAGAACTGGTTCCACGAAGTT
ATGCCTGAAGGTTTTACTTACGATCGTCACATCCAATATAAAGGTGATGGGTCTATCCACGCCAAACACC
AGCATTTTATGAAGAATGGCACCTACCACAACATAGTCGAGTTCACAGGACAGGATTTTAAGGAAAATTC
ACCAGTACTGACGGGAGATATGAATGTTTCTCTCCCTAACGACGTCCAGCATATCCCTAGAGATGATGGC
GTCGAATGCCCGGTGACCCTTCTTTACCCTCTGCTGTCCGACAAGTCTAAATGTGTGGAAGCTCACCAGA
ATACCATCTGTAAGCCTCTGCATAACCAGCCTGCTCCAGACGTCCCATATCATTGGATCCGTAAGCAGTA
CACACAGTCCAAGGACGATACCGAGGAGCGTGATCACATCTGCCAGTCGGAAACACTGGAGGCGCATCTC
TAAGAATTCATACGTATCCGGAACCGGTGCTAGCTTGACTGACTGAGATACAGCGTACCTTCAGCTCACA
GACATGATAAGATACATTGATGAGTTTGGACAAACCACAACTAGAATGCAGTGAAAAAAATGCTTTATTT
GTGAAATTTGTGATGCTATTGCTTTATTTGTAACCATTATAAGCTGCAATAAACAAGTTAACAACAACAA
TTGCATTCATTTTATGTTTCAGGTTCAGGGGGAGGTGTGGGAGGTTTTTTAAAGCAAGTAAAACCTCTAC
AAATGTGGTATTGGCCCATCTCTATCGGTATCGTAGCATAACCCCTTGGGGCCTCTAAACGGGTCTTGAG
GGGTTTTTTGTGCCCCTCGGGCCGGATTGCTATCTACCGGCATTGGCGCAGAAAAAAATGCCTGATGCGA
CGCTGCGCGTCTTATACTCCCACATATGCCAGATTCAGCAACGGATACGGCTTCCCCAACTTGCCCACTT
CCATACGTGTCCTCCTTACCAGAAATTTATCCTTAAGGTCGTCAGCTATCCTGCAGGCGATCTCTCGATT
TCGATCAAGACATTCCTTTAATGGTCTTTTCTGGACACCACTAGGGGTCAGAAGTAGTTCATCAAACTTT
CTTCCCTCCCTAATCTCATTGGTTACCTTGGGCTATCGAAACTTAATTAACCAGTCAAGTCAGCTACTTG
GCGAGATCGACTTGTCTGGGTTTCGACTACGCTCAGAATTGCGTCAGTCAAGTTCGATCTGGTCCTTGCT
ATTGCACCCGTTCTCCGATTACGAGTTTCATTTAAATCATGTGAGCAAAAGGCCAGCAAAAGGCCAGGAA
CCGTAAAAAGGCCGCGTTGCTGGCGTTTTTCCATAGGCTCCGCCCCCCTGACGAGCATCACAAAAATCGA
CGCTCAAGTCAGAGGTGGCGAAACCCGACAGGACTATAAAGATACCAGGCGTTTCCCCCTGGAAGCTCCC
TCGTGCGCTCTCCTGTTCCGACCCTGCCGCTTACCGGATACCTGTCCGCCTTTCTCCCTTCGGGAAGCGT
GGCGCTTTCTCATAGCTCACGCTGTAGGTATCTCAGTTCGGTGTAGGTCGTTCGCTCCAAGCTGGGCTGT
GTGCACGAACCCCCCGTTCAGCCCGACCGCTGCGCCTTATCCGGTAACTATCGTCTTGAGTCCAACCCGG
TAAGACACGACTTATCGCCACTGGCAGCAGCCACTGGTAACAGGATTAGCAGAGCGAGGTATGTAGGCGG
TGCTACAGAGTTCTTGAAGTGGTGGCCTAACTACGGCTACACTAGAAGAACAGTATTTGGTATCTGCGCT
CTGCTGAAGCCAGTTACCTTCGGAAAAAGAGTTGGTAGCTCTTGATCCGGCAAACAAACCACCGCTGGTA
GCGGTGGTTTTTTTGTTTGCAAGCAGCAGATTACGCGCAGAAAAAAAGGATCTCAAGAAGATCCTTTGAT
CTTTTCTACGGGGTCTGACGCTCAGTGGAACGAAAACTCACGTTAAGGGATTTTGGTCATGAGATTATCA
AAAAGGATCTTCACCTAGATCCTTTTAAATTAAAAATGAAGTTTTAAATCAATCTAAAGTATATATGAGT
AAACTTGGTCTGACAGTTACCAATGCTTAATCAGTGAGGCACCTATCTCAGCGATCTGTCTATTTCGTTC
ATCCATAGTTGCATTTAAATTTCCGAACTCTCCAAGGCCCTCGTCGGAAAATCTTCAAACCTTTCGTCCG
ATCCATCTTGCAGGCTACCTCTCGAACGAACTATCGCAAGTCTCTTGGCCGGCCTTGCGCCTTGGCTATT
GCTTGGCAGCGCCTATCGCCAGGTATTACTCCAATCCCGAATATCCGAGATCGGGATCACCCGAGAGAAG
TTCAACCTACATCCTCAATCCCGATCTATCCGAGATCCGAGGAATATCGAAATCGGGGCGCGCCTGGTGT
ACCGAGAACGATCCTCTCAGTGCGAGTCTCGACGATCCATATCGTTGCTTGGCAGTCAGCCAGTCGGAAT
CCAGCTTGGGACCCAGGAAGTCCAATCGTCAGATATTGTACTCAAGCCTGGTCACGGCAGCGTACCGATC
TGTTTAAACCTAGATATTGATAGTCTGATCGGTCAACGTATAATCGAGTCCTAGCTTTTGCAAACATCTA
TCAAGAGACAGGATCAGCAGGAGGCTTTCGCATGAGTATTCAACATTTCCGTGTCGCCCTTATTCCCTTT
TTTGCGGCATTTTGCCTTCCTGTTTTTGCTCACCCAGAAACGCTGGTGAAAGTAAAAGATGCTGAAGATC
AGTTGGGTGCGCGAGTGGGTTACATCGAACTGGATCTCAACAGCGGTAAGATCCTTGAGAGTTTTCGCCC
CGAAGAACGCTTTCCAATGATGAGCACTTTTAAAGTTCTGCTATGTGGCGCGGTATTATCCCGTATTGAC
GCCGGGCAAGAGCAACTCGGTCGCCGCATACACTATTCTCAGAATGACTTGGTTGAGTATTCACCAGTCA
CAGAAAAGCATCTTACGGATGGCATGACAGTAAGAGAATTATGCAGTGCTGCCATAACCATGAGTGATAA
CACTGCGGCCAACTTACTTCTGACAACGATTGGAGGACCGAAGGAGCTAACCGCTTTTTTGCACAACATG
GGGGATCATGTAACTCGCCTTGATCGTTGGGAACCGGAGCTGAATGAAGCCATACCAAACGACGAGCGTG
ACACCACGATGCCTGTAGCAATGGCAACAACCTTGCGTAAACTATTAACTGGCGAACTACTTACTCTAGC
TTCCCGGCAACAGTTGATAGACTGGATGGAGGCGGATAAAGTTGCAGGACCACTTCTGCGCTCGGCCCTT
CCGGCTGGCTGGTTTATTGCTGATAAATCTGGAGCCGGTGAGCGTGGGTCTCGCGGTATCATTGCAGCAC
TGGGGCCAGATGGTAAGCCCTCCCGTATCGTAGTTATCTACACGACGGGGAGTCAGGCAACTATGGATGA
ACGAAATAGACAGATCGCTGAGATAGGTGCCTCACTGATTAAGCATTGGTAACCGATTCTAGGTGCATTG
GCGCAGAAAAAAATGCCTGATGCGACGCTGCGCGTCTTATACTCCCACATATGCCAGATTCAGCAACGGA
TACGGCTTCCCCAACTTGCCCACTTCCATACGTGTCCTCCTTACCAGAAATTTATCCTTAAGATCCCGAA
TCGTTTAAACTCGACTCTGGCTCTATCGAATCTCCGTCGTTTCGAGCTTACGCGAACAGCCGTGGCGCTC
ATTTGCTCGTCGGGCATCGAATCTCGTCAGCTATCGTCAGCTTACCTTTTTGGCAGCGATCGCGGCTCCC
GACATCTTGGACCATTAGCTCCACAGGTATCTTCTTCCCTCTAGTGGTCATAACAGCAGCTTCAGCTACC
TCTCAATTCAAAAAACCCCTCAAGACCCGTTTAGAGGCCCCAAGGGGTTATGCTATCAATCGTTGCGTTA
CACACACAAAAAACCAACACACATCCATCTTCGATGGATAGCGATTTTATTATCTAACTGCTGATCGAGT
GTAGCCAGATCTAGTAATCAATTACGGGGTCATTAGTTCATAGCCCATATATGGAGTTCCGCGTTACATA
ACTTACGGTAAATGGCCCGCCTGGCTGACCGCCCAACGACCCCCGCCCATTGACGTCAATAATGACGTAT
GTTCCCATAGTAACGCCAATAGGGACTTTCCATTGACGTCAATGGGTGGAGTATTTACGGTAAACTGCCC
ACTTGGCAGTACATCAAGTGTATCATATGCCAAGTACGCCCCCTATTGACGTCAATGACGGTAAATGGCC
CGCCTGGCATTATGCCCAGTACATGACCTTATGGGACTTTCCTACTTGGCAGTACATCTACGTATTAGTC
ATCGCTATTACCATGCTGATGCGGTTTTGGCAGTACATCAATGGGCGTGGATAGCGGTTTGACTCACGGG
GATTTCCAAGTCTCCACCCCATTGACGTCAATGGGAGTTTGTTTTGGCACCAAAATCAACGGGACTTTCC
AAAATGTCGTAACAACTCCGCCCCATTGACGCAAATGGGCGGTAGGCGTGTACGGTGGGAGGTCTATATA
AGCAGAGCTGGTTTAGTGAACCGTCAGATCAGATCTTTGTCGATCCTACCATCCACTCGACACACCCGCC
AGCGGCCGCTGCCAAGCTT
Features (pLannotate 1.2.2; 16 found; start..end, strand, type, name):
      1..19      +  promoter       SP6 promoter: promoter for bacteriophage SP6 RNA polymerase
    918..1039    -  polyA_signal   SV40 poly(A) signal: SV40 polyadenylation signal
   1062..1131    -  CDS            large T antigen (fragment): large T antigen from SV40 (simian virus 40)
   1154..1200    +  terminator     T7 terminator: transcription terminator for bacteriophage T7 RNA polymerase
   1230..1366    +  terminator     rrnG terminator: transcription terminator from the E. coli ribosomal RNA rrnG operon (Albrechtsen et al., 1991)
   1411..1482    +  misc_feature   3' β-globin insulator: insulator downstream of the human β-globin locus (Farrell et al., 2002)
   1708..2296    -  rep_origin     ori: high-copy-number ColE1/pMB1/pBR322/pUC origin of replication
   2468..2532    -  CDS            bla(M) (fragment): β-lactamase lacking the signal sequence; bla(M); allows cytosolic expression of β-lactamase
   3042..3902    +  CDS            AmpR: β-lactamase; bla; confers resistance to ampicillin, carbenicillin, and related antibiotics
   3915..4051    +  terminator     rrnG terminator: transcription terminator from the E. coli ribosomal RNA rrnG operon (Albrechtsen et al., 1991)
   4203..4274    +  misc_feature   5' β-globin insulator: insulator upstream of the human β-globin locus (Farrell et al., 2002)
   4279..4325    -  terminator     T7 terminator: transcription terminator for bacteriophage T7 RNA polymerase
   4343..4391    -  polyA_signal   poly(A) signal: synthetic polyadenylation signal
   4472..4775    +  enhancer       CMV enhancer: human cytomegalovirus immediate early enhancer
   4848..4865    -  promoter       CMV promoter (fragment): human cytomegalovirus (CMV) immediate early promoter
   4928..4979    +  promoter       CMVd2 promoter: truncated human cytomegalovirus (CMV) immediate early promoter that yields moderately reduced expression relative to the full-length promoter
