[The description below was written by a language model from this plasmid's Addgene catalogue record and pLannotate feature annotations shown in this document.]
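Description:
pDQM049 is a high-copy bacterial plasmid built on the Twist pTwist Amp High Copy backbone and designed as a template for in vitro transcription of mRNA to be expressed in zebrafish. It is propagated in E. coli through a ColE1/pUC-type origin and selected with ampicillin via the AmpR β-lactamase gene. The annotated backbone also carries rrnG and T7 transcription terminators and short β-globin insulator elements flanking the cloning region, which help isolate the insert from read-through transcription in bacteria.

The payload is a synthetic membrane marker: two copies of the Lyn kinase membrane localization sequence (126 bp) fused at their C-terminal end to mStayGold(E138D), a monomeric, photostable green fluorescent protein. According to the record, the fluorescent protein coding sequence was codon optimized with iCodon and synthesized, then assembled by Gibson cloning. The feature table does not annotate this open reading frame, but it presumably occupies the unannotated stretch between the SP6 promoter at the start of the sequence and the downstream SV40 polyadenylation signal. SP6 RNA polymerase can therefore drive synthesis of the fusion transcript, with the SV40 poly(A) signal region forming its 3′ end. A CMV enhancer and truncated CMV promoter elements lie just upstream of the SP6 promoter, an arrangement resembling pCS2-type vectors that could also permit direct expression from DNA in vertebrate cells, although the record states only the mRNA use.

The stated purpose is to generate mRNA encoding membrane-targeted mStayGold(E138D) for zebrafish, in a study comparing mStayGold and mGold2 variants for live imaging. The sequenced record (5,059 nt) is slightly shorter than the catalogued total size of 5,068 bp.
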