Addgene plasmid #247635: pDQM049
Purpose: to generate mRNA for membrane mStayGold(E138D) for zebrafish
Depositing lab: Gokul Upadhyayula. Depositing organization: University of California, Berkeley. Publication: Systematic comparison of mStayGold and mGold2 variants for live imaging in zebrafish. Tschanz A, Matus DQ, Swinburne I. MicroPubl Biol. 2025 Nov 25;2025:10.17912/micropub.biology.001847. doi: 10.17912/micropub.biology.001847. eCollection 2025. PubMed 41426965.
Backbone
  Vector backbone: pTwist Amp High Copy
  Backbone manufacturer: Twist
  Backbone size w/o insert (bp): 3948
  Total vector size (bp): 5068
  Vector type: zebrafish mRNA expression using SP6
Growth in bacteria
  Bacterial resistance: Ampicillin, 100 μg/mL
  Growth temperature: 37°C
  Growth strain: DH5alpha
  Copy number: High Copy
Gene/Insert
  Gene/Insert name: 2x Lyn Kinase membrane localization sequence
  Species: Synthetic
  Insert size (bp): 126
  Tag / fusion protein: mStayGold(E138D) (C terminal on insert)
  Cloning method: Gibson Cloning
  Sequencing primers: 5′ ATTTAGGTGACACTATAGaCTAGTGC
Resource information
  A portion of this plasmid was derived from a plasmid made by: mStayGold(E138D) (doi: 10.1038/s41587-023-02018-w) was codon optimized using iCodon (https://bazzinilab.shinyapps.io/icodon/) and synthesized at Twist
Terms and licenses: Academic/Nonprofit Terms; Industry Terms: Not Available to Industry
How to cite: pDQM049 was a gift from Gokul Upadhyayula (Addgene plasmid # 247635 ; http://n2t.net/addgene:247635 ; RRID:Addgene_247635)
